Addgene plasmid #57469: mEos3.2-MCPA2-C-18
Purpose: Localization: Actin Capping Protein , Excitation: 507 / 572, Emission: 516 / 580
Depositing lab: Michael Davidson. Depositing organization: Florida State University, Tallahassee.
Backbone
  Vector backbone: mEos3.2-C1
  Backbone size w/o insert (bp): 4750
  Vector type: Mammalian Expression
  Selectable markers: Neomycin (select with G418)
Growth in bacteria
  Bacterial resistance: Kanamycin, 50 μg/mL
  Growth temperature: 37°C
  Growth strain: DH5alpha
  Copy number: High Copy
Gene/Insert
  Gene/Insert name: MCPA2 (alt names: Mouse capping protein alpha 2; NM_007604.2)
  Species: M. musculus (mouse)
  Entrez Gene: Capza2 (a.k.a. 1110053K06Rik, AW208808, Cappa2)
  Promoter: CMV
  Tag / fusion protein: mEos3.2 (N terminal on backbone)
  Cloning method: Unknown
  Sequencing primers: 5′ CMV-F; 3′ SV40pA-R
Terms and licenses: Academic/Nonprofit Terms; Industry Terms
Depositor comments: M. musculus (mouse) capping protein alpha 2. Excitation = 507 / 572; Emission = 516 / 580
How to cite: mEos3.2-MCPA2-C-18 was a gift from Michael Davidson (Addgene plasmid # 57469 ; http://n2t.net/addgene:57469 ; RRID:Addgene_57469)
