[The description below was written by a language model from this plasmid's Addgene catalogue record and pLannotate feature annotations shown in this document.]
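Description:
mEos3.2-MCPA2-C-18 is a mammalian expression plasmid built on the mEos3.2-C1 backbone, a C1-style fluorescent protein fusion vector. It encodes mouse F-actin capping protein alpha 2 (Capza2, also called Cappa2) fused to the C-terminus of the photoconvertible fluorescent protein mEos3.2. The sequenced record is 5,575 nt. Expression is driven by the human cytomegalovirus immediate early enhancer and promoter. The mEos3.2 coding sequence comes first, followed after a short gap by the Capza2 coding sequence; the "18" in the name probably refers to the length of this linker, although the record does not say so. A remnant of the multiple cloning site and an SV40 polyadenylation signal lie downstream.

The plasmid replicates in E. coli at high copy number from a ColE1/pUC-type origin, and it also carries an f1 phage origin. A single Tn5 aminoglycoside phosphotransferase gene (NeoR/KanR) provides both selections. It is preceded by a bacterial bla promoter for kanamycin resistance in E. coli and by the SV40 enhancer/early promoter for G418 selection in mammalian cells, and it ends with the HSV TK polyadenylation signal. The short annotated fragments of RSF ori, large T antigen, ble and bGH poly(A) appear to be partial sequence matches rather than functional elements.

The construct is intended as a localization marker for actin capping protein, which binds the barbed ends of actin filaments. mEos3.2 is a monomeric protein that converts from a green state (excitation 507 nm, emission 516 nm) to a red state (572/580 nm). This photoconversion makes such fusions suitable for tracking labeled protein populations and for localization-based super-resolution imaging.
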