Features (pLannotate 1.2.2; 16 found; start..end, strand, type, name):
      1..51      +  rep_origin     RSF ori (fragment): Plasmids containing the RSF 1030 origin of replication can be propagated in E. coli cells that contain additional plasmids with compatible origins.
    119..422     +  enhancer       CMV enhancer: human cytomegalovirus immediate early enhancer
    423..626     +  promoter       CMV promoter: human cytomegalovirus (CMV) immediate early promoter
    671..1348    +  CDS            mEos3.2: mEos3.2 is a photoconvertible green/yellow fluorescent protein published in 2012, derived from Lobophyllia hemprichii. It is reported to be a rapidly-maturing monomer with moderate acid sensitivity.
   1403..2257    +  CDS            Capza2: CAZA2_MOUSE - Also known as Cappa2. Experimental evidence at protein level: Swiss-Prot protein existence level 1. F-actin-capping proteins bind in a Ca(2+)-independent manner to the fast growing ends of actin filaments (barbed end) thereby blocking the exchange of subunits at these ends. Unlike other capping proteins (such as gelsolin and severin), these proteins do not sever actin filaments. From Mus musculus (Mouse).
   2261..2297    +  misc_feature   MCS (fragment): multiple cloning site
   2314..2398    +  CDS            large T antigen (fragment): large T antigen from SV40 (simian virus 40)
   2421..2542    +  polyA_signal   SV40 poly(A) signal: SV40 polyadenylation signal
   2576..3004    -  rep_origin     f1 ori (sequence partly withheld): f1 bacteriophage origin of replication; arrow indicates direction of (+) strand synthesis
   3031..3135    +  promoter       AmpR promoter: bla
   3137..3494    +  promoter       SV40 promoter: SV40 enhancer and early promoter
   3529..4323    +  CDS            NeoR/KanR: aminoglycoside phosphotransferase from Tn5; aph(3')-II (or nptII); confers resistance to neomycin, kanamycin, and G418 (Geneticin®)
   4344..4496    +  CDS            ble (fragment): BLE_KLEPN - Experimental evidence at protein level: Swiss-Prot protein existence level 1. Binding protein with a strong affinity to the bleomycin family of antibiotics. Binds to CL990; an antimitotic-antibiotic compound. From Klebsiella pneumoniae.
   4555..4602    +  polyA_signal   HSV TK poly(A) signal: herpes simplex virus thymidine kinase polyadenylation signal (Cole and Stacy, 1985)
   4693..4709    -  polyA_signal   bGH poly(A) signal (fragment): bovine growth hormone polyadenylation signal
   4931..5519    +  rep_origin     ori: high-copy-number ColE1/pMB1/pBR322/pUC origin of replication
>Addgene plasmid #57469 | mEos3.2-MCPA2-C-18 | addgene full sequence | sequence record 210751 | Addgene NGS Result
CATGTTCTTTCCTGCGTTATCCCCTGATTCTGTGGATAACCGTATTACCGCCATGCATTAGTTATTAATA
GTAATCAATTACGGGGTCATTAGTTCATAGCCCATATATGGAGTTCCGCGTTACATAACTTACGGTAAAT
GGCCCGCCTGGCTGACCGCCCAACGACCCCCGCCCATTGACGTCAATAATGACGTATGTTCCCATAGTAA
CGCCAATAGGGACTTTCCATTGACGTCAATGGGTGGAGTATTTACGGTAAACTGCCCACTTGGCAGTACA
TCAAGTGTATCATATGCCAAGTACGCCCCCTATTGACGTCAATGACGGTAAATGGCCCGCCTGGCATTAT
GCCCAGTACATGACCTTATGGGACTTTCCTACTTGGCAGTACATCTACGTATTAGTCATCGCTATTACCA
TGGTGATGCGGTTTTGGCAGTACATCAATGGGCGTGGATAGCGGTTTGACTCACGGGGATTTCCAAGTCT
CCACCCCATTGACGTCAATGGGAGTTTGTTTTGGCACCAAAATCAACGGGACTTTCCAAAATGTCGTAAC
AACTCCGCCCCATTGACGCAAATGGGCGGTAGGCGTGTACGGTGGGAGGTCTATATAAGCAGAGCTGGTT
TAGTGAACCGTCAGATCCGCTAGCGCTACCGGTCGCCACCATGAGTGCGATTAAGCCAGACATGAAGATC
AAACTCCGTATGGAAGGCAACGTAAACGGGCACCACTTTGTGATCGACGGAGATGGTACAGGCAAGCCTT
TTGAGGGAAAACAGAGTATGGATCTTGAAGTCAAAGAGGGCGGACCTCTGCCTTTTGCCTTTGATATCCT
GACCACTGCATTCCATTACGGCAACAGGGTATTCGCCAAATATCCAGACAACATACAAGACTATTTTAAG
CAGTCGTTTCCTAAGGGGTATTCGTGGGAACGAAGCTTGACTTTCGAAGACGGGGGCATTTGCAACGCCA
GAAACGACATAACAATGGAAGGGGACACTTTCTATAATAAAGTTCGATTTTATGGTACCAACTTTCCCGC
CAATGGTCCAGTTATGCAGAAGAAGACGCTGAAATGGGAGCCCTCCACTGAGAAAATGTATGTGCGTGAT
GGAGTGCTGACGGGTGATATTGAGATGGCTTTGTTGCTTGAAGGAAATGCCCATTACCGATGTGACTTCA
GAACTACTTACAAAGCTAAGGAGAAGGGTGTCAAGTTACCAGGCGCCCACTTTGTGGACCACTGCATTGA
GATTTTAAGCCATGACAAAGATTACAACAAGGTTAAGCTGTATGAGCATGCTGTTGCTCATTCTGGATTG
CCTGACAATGCCAGACGATCCGGACTCAGATCTAGTAGCGGAGGTAGCGCATCCGGCGGAAGCGGAGGAA
GCGCGGATCTGGAGGAGCAGTTGTCCGATGAGGAGAAGGTTCGTATAGCAGCAAAATTCATCATTCACGC
CCCTCCTGGAGAATTTAATGAGGTTTTTAATGATGTTCGACTATTGCTTAATAATGATAATCTTCTCAGG
GAAGGAGCCGCACATGCATTTGCACAGTATAACCTGGACCAGTTTACACCAGTAAAAATTGAAGGCTATG
AAGATCAGGTTTTGATAACAGAACATGGAGACTTGGGAAATGGAAAATTTTTGGATCCAAAAAACAGAAT
CTGTTTCAAATTTGATCATTTAAGAAAGGAAGCAACTGATCCAAGGCCCTACGAAGCAGAAAATGCCATT
GAATCCTGGAGAACTTCAGTAGAAACTGCACTGCGAGCTTATGTAAAAGAGCATTATCCGAATGGGGTCT
GCACTGTGTATGGCAAAAAAGTAGATGGGCAGCAAACCATTATTGCATGCATAGAAAGCCATCAGTTTCA
AGCAAAAAACTTTTGGAATGGTCGTTGGAGGTCAGAGTGGAAGTTTACAGTCACTCCTTCCACCACACAG
GTGGTTGGCATTTTGAAAATTCAGGTTCATTATTATGAAGATGGTAATGTTCAGCTAGTGAGTCATAAAG
ATATACAAGATTCCCTCACAGTATCTAATGAGGTGCAAACAGCAAAAGAATTTATAAAGATTGTAGAAGC
TGCAGAAAATGAATACCAGACTGCCATCAGTGAGAATTATCAGACGATGTCGGACACTACCTTCAAAGCC
TTACGTCGACAGTTGCCAGTGACACGTACTAAGATCGACTGGAACAAGATCCTTAGCTACAAGATTGGCA
AAGAGATGCAGAATGCATAAGAATTCTGCAGTCGACGGTACCGCGGGCCCGGGATCCACCGGATCTAGAT
AACTGATCATAATCAGCCATACCACATTTGTAGAGGTTTTACTTGCTTTAAAAAACCTCCCACACCTCCC
CCTGAACCTGAAACATAAAATGAATGCAATTGTTGTTGTTAACTTGTTTATTGCAGCTTATAATGGTTAC
AAATAAAGCAATAGCATCACAAATTTCACAAATAAAGCATTTTTTTCACTGCATTCTAGTTGTGGTTTGT
CCAAACTCATCAATGTATCTTAACGCGTAAATTGTAAGCGTTAATATTTTGTTAAAATTCGCGTTAAATT
TTTGTTAAATCAGCTCATTTTTTAACCAATAGGCCGAAATCGGCAAAATCCCTTATAAATCAAAAGAATA
GACCGAGATAGGGT
[37 nt withheld, positions 2675-2711]
AAAGAACGTGGACTCCAACGTCAAAGG
[49 nt withheld, positions 2739-2787]
T
[91 nt withheld, positions 2789-2879]
G
[124 nt withheld, positions 2881-3004]
CAGGTGGCACTTTTCGGGGAAATGTGCGCGGAACCCCTATTTGTTTATTTTTCTAAATACATTCAAATAT
GTATCCGCTCATGAGACAATAACCCTGATAAATGCTTCAATAATATTGAAAAAGGAAGAGTCCTGAGGCG
GAAAGAACCAGCTGTGGAATGTGTGTCAGTTAGGGTGTGGAAAGTCCCCAGGCTCCCCAGCAGGCAGAAG
TATGCAAAGCATGCATCTCAATTAGTCAGCAACCAGGTGTGGAAAGTCCCCAGGCTCCCCAGCAGGCAGA
AGTATGCAAAGCATGCATCTCAATTAGTCAGCAACCATAGTCCCGCCCCTAACTCCGCCCATCCCGCCCC
TAACTCCGCCCAGTTCCGCCCATTCTCCGCCCCATGGCTGACTAATTTTTTTTATTTATGCAGAGGCCGA
GGCCGCCTCGGCCTCTGAGCTATTCCAGAAGTAGTGAGGAGGCTTTTTTGGAGGCCTAGGCTTTTGCAAA
GATCGATCAAGAGACAGGATGAGGATCGTTTCGCATGATTGAACAAGATGGATTGCACGCAGGTTCTCCG
GCCGCTTGGGTGGAGAGGCTATTCGGCTATGACTGGGCACAACAGACAATCGGCTGCTCTGATGCCGCCG
TGTTCCGGCTGTCAGCGCAGGGGCGCCCGGTTCTTTTTGTCAAGACCGACCTGTCCGGTGCCCTGAATGA
ACTGCAAGACGAGGCAGCGCGGCTATCGTGGCTGGCCACGACGGGCGTTCCTTGCGCAGCTGTGCTCGAC
GTTGTCACTGAAGCGGGAAGGGACTGGCTGCTATTGGGCGAAGTGCCGGGGCAGGATCTCCTGTCATCTC
ACCTTGCTCCTGCCGAGAAAGTATCCATCATGGCTGATGCAATGCGGCGGCTGCATACGCTTGATCCGGC
TACCTGCCCATTCGACCACCAAGCGAAACATCGCATCGAGCGAGCACGTACTCGGATGGAAGCCGGTCTT
GTCGATCAGGATGATCTGGACGAAGAGCATCAGGGGCTCGCGCCAGCCGAACTGTTCGCCAGGCTCAAGG
CGAGCATGCCCGACGGCGAGGATCTCGTCGTGACCCATGGCGATGCCTGCTTGCCGAATATCATGGTGGA
AAATGGCCGCTTTTCTGGATTCATCGACTGTGGCCGGCTGGGTGTGGCGGACCGCTATCAGGACATAGCG
TTGGCTACCCGTGATATTGCTGAAGAGCTTGGCGGCGAATGGGCTGACCGCTTCCTCGTGCTTTACGGTA
TCGCCGCTCCCGATTCGCAGCGCATCGCCTTCTATCGCCTTCTTGACGAGTTCTTCTGAGCGGGACTCTG
GGGTTCGAAATGACCGACCAAGCGACGCCCAACCTGCCATCACGAGATTTCGATTCCACCGCCGCCTTCT
ATGAAAGGTTGGGCTTCGGAATCGTTTTCCGGGACGCCGGCTGGATGATCCTCCAGCGCGGGGATCTCAT
GCTGGAGTTCTTCGCCCACCCTAGGGGGAGGCTAACTGAAACACGGAAGGAGACAATACCGGAAGGAACC
CGCGCTATGACGGCAATAAAAAGACAGAATAAAACGCACGGTGTTGGGTCGTTTGTTCATAAACGCGGGG
TTCGGTCCCAGGGCTGGCACTCTGTCGATACCCCACCGAGACCCCATTGGGGCCAATACGCCCGCGTTTC
TTCCTTTTCCCCACCCCACCCCCCAAGTTCGGGTGAAGGCCCAGGGCTCGCAGCCAACGTCGGGGCGGCA
GGCCCTGCCATAGCCTCAGGTTACTCATATATACTTTAGATTGATTTAAAACTTCATTTTTAATTTAAAA
GGATCTAGGTGAAGATCCTTTTTGATAATCTCATGACCAAAATCCCTTAACGTGAGTTTTCGTTCCACTG
AGCGTCAGACCCCGTAGAAAAGATCAAAGGATCTTCTTGAGATCCTTTTTTTCTGCGCGTAATCTGCTGC
TTGCAAACAAAAAAACCACCGCTACCAGCGGTGGTTTGTTTGCCGGATCAAGAGCTACCAACTCTTTTTC
CGAAGGTAACTGGCTTCAGCAGAGCGCAGATACCAAATACTGTTCTTCTAGTGTAGCCGTAGTTAGGCCA
CCACTTCAAGAACTCTGTAGCACCGCCTACATACCTCGCTCTGCTAATCCTGTTACCAGTGGCTGCTGCC
AGTGGCGATAAGTCGTGTCTTACCGGGTTGGACTCAAGACGATAGTTACCGGATAAGGCGCAGCGGTCGG
GCTGAACGGGGGGTTCGTGCACACAGCCCAGCTTGGAGCGAACGACCTACACCGAACTGAGATACCTACA
GCGTGAGCTATGAGAAAGCGCCACGCTTCCCGAAGGGAGAAAGGCGGACAGGTATCCGGTAAGCGGCAGG
GTCGGAACAGGAGAGCGCACGAGGGAGCTTCCAGGGGGAAACGCCTGGTATCTTTATAGTCCTGTCGGGT
TTCGCCACCTCTGACTTGAGCGTCGATTTTTGTGATGCTCGTCAGGGGGGCGGAGCCTATGGAAAAACGC
CAGCAACGCGGCCTTTTTACGGTTCCTGGCCTTTTGCTGGCCTTTTGCTCA
