>Addgene plasmid #57469 | mEos3.2-MCPA2-C-18 | depositor partial sequence | sequence record 88602 | insert sequence
GAACGTCAGATCCGCTAGCGCTACCGGTCGCCACCATGAGTGCGATTAAGCCAGACATGAAGATCAAACT
CCGTATGGAAGGCAACGTAAACGGGCACCACTTTGTGATCGACGGAGATGGTACAGGCAAGCCTTTTGAG
GGAAAACAGAGTATGGATCTTGAAGTCAAAGAGGGCGGACCTCTGCCTTTTGCCTTTGATATCCTGACCA
CTGCATTCCATTACGGCAACAGGGTATTCGCCAAATATCCAGACAACATACAAGACTATTTTAAGCAGTC
GTTTCCTAAGGGGTATTCGTGGGAACGAAGCTTGACTTTCGAAGACGGGGGCATTTGCAACGCCAGAAAC
GACATAACAATGGAAGGGGACACTTTCTATAATAAAGTTCGATTTTATGGTACCAACTTTCCCGCCAATG
GTCCAGTTATGCAGAAGAAGACGCTGAAATGGGAGCCCTCCACTGAGAAAATGTATGTGCGTGATGGAGT
GCTGACGGGTGATATTGAGATGGCTTTGTTGCTTGAAGGAAATGCCCATTACCGATGTGACTTCAGAACT
ACTTACAAAGCTAAGGAGAAGGGTGTCAAGTTACCAGGCGCCCACTTTGTGGACCACTGCATTGAGATTT
TAAGCCATGACAAAGATTACAACAAGGTTAAGCTGTATGAGCATGCTGTTGCTCATTCTGGATTGCCTGA
CAATGCCAGACGATCCGGACTCAGATCTAGTAGCGGAGGTAGCGCATCCGGCGGAAGCGGAGGAAGCGCG
GATCTGGAGGAGCAGTTGTCCGATGAGGAGAAGGTTCGTATAGCAGCAAAATTCATCATTCACGCCCCTC
CTGGAGAATTTAATGAGGTTTTTAATGATGTTCGACTATTGCTTAATAATGATAATCTTCTCAGGGAAGG
AGCCGCACATGCATTTGCACAGTATAACCTGGACCAGTTTACACCAGTAAAAATTGAAGGCTATGAAGAT
CAGGTTTTGATAACAGAACATGGAGACTTGGGAAATGGAAAATTTTTGGATCCAAAAAACAGAATCTGTT
TCAAATTTGATCATTTAAGAAAGGAAGCAACTGATCCAAGGCCCTACGAAGCAGAAAATGCCATTGAATC
CTGGAGAACTTCAGTAGAAACTGCACTGCGAGCTTATGTAAAAGAGCATTATCCGAATGGGGTCTGCACT
GTGTATGGCAAAAAAGTAGATGGGCAGCAAACCATTATTGCATGCATAGAAAGCCATCAGTTTCAAGCAA
AAAACTTTTGGAATGGTCGTTGGAGGTCAGAGTGGAAGTTTACAGTCACTCCTTCCACCACACAGGTGGT
TGGCATTTTGAAAATTCAGGTTCATTATTATGAAGATGGTAATGTTCAGCTAGTGAGTCATAAAGATATA
CAAGATTCCCTCACAGTATCTAATGAGGTGCAAACAGCAAAAGAATTTATAAAGATTGTAGAAGCTGCAG
AAAATGAATACCAGACTGCCATCAGTGAGAATTATCAGACGATGTCGGACACTACCTTCAAAGCCTTACG
TCGACAGTTGCCAGTGACACGTACTAAGATCGACTGGAACAAGATCCTTAGCTACAAGATTGGCAAAGAG
ATGCAGAATGCATAAGAATTCTGCAGTCGACGGTACCGCGGGCCCGGGATCCACCGGATC
